Addgene plasmid #236468: pBABE FLAG HA p100
Purpose: stable expression of p100 using virus infection
Depositing lab: Michele Pagano. Depositing organization: NYU Grossman School of Medicine. Publication: Fbxw7alpha- and GSK3-mediated degradation of p100 is a pro-survival mechanism in multiple myeloma. Busino L, Millman SE, Scotto L, Kyratsous CA, Basrur V, O'Connor O, Hoffmann A, Elenitoba-Johnson KS, Pagano M. Nat Cell Biol. 2012 Mar 4;14(4):375-85. doi: 10.1038/ncb2463. PubMed 22388891.
Backbone
  Vector backbone: pBABE
  Vector type: Mammalian Expression
Growth in bacteria
  Bacterial resistance: Ampicillin, 100 μg/mL
  Growth temperature: 37°C
  Growth strain: DH5alpha
  Copy number: High Copy
Gene/Insert
  Gene/Insert name: p100
  Species: H. sapiens (human)
  Entrez Gene: NFKB2 (a.k.a. CVID10, H2TF1, LYT-10, LYT10, NF-kB2, p100, p49/p100, p52)
  Cloning method: Restriction Enzyme; 5′ cloning site Unknown (unknown if destroyed)
Terms and licenses: Academic/Nonprofit Terms; Industry Terms: Not Available to Industry
How to cite: pBABE FLAG HA p100 was a gift from Michele Pagano (Addgene plasmid # 236468 ; http://n2t.net/addgene:236468 ; RRID:Addgene_236468)
