[The description below was written by a language model from this plasmid's Addgene catalogue record and pLannotate feature annotations shown in this document.]
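Description:
pBABE FLAG HA p100 is a Moloney murine leukemia virus-based retroviral expression vector built on the pBABE backbone, designed for stable expression of human p100, the full-length precursor product of NFKB2, in mammalian cells by viral infection. In bacteria it is maintained as a high-copy plasmid through a ColE1/pUC-type origin and selected with ampicillin via the β-lactamase gene and its native promoter.

The retroviral cassette lies on the minus strand of the sequenced record and is flanked by MMLV long terminal repeats. Downstream of the 5′ LTR are a Ψ packaging signal and a truncated gag segment lacking its start codon, which together promote efficient encapsidation of the vector RNA when the plasmid is introduced into a packaging cell line that supplies the viral proteins in trans. The NFKB2 coding sequence follows. No separate internal promoter is annotated for it, which is consistent with LTR-driven transcription as usual for pBABE vectors. A FLAG epitope fragment is annotated just upstream of the open reading frame, indicating an N-terminal tag. The HA tag implied by the name was not picked up in the feature table, so its presence and position rest on the construct name alone. After the insert, an SV40 enhancer/early promoter drives puromycin N-acetyltransferase, allowing selection of transduced cells with puromycin. A short lacI fragment in the backbone is a cloning remnant with no evident function.

The tagged p100 protein is suited to detection or immunopurification in stably transduced cells, and the associated publication concerns Fbxw7α- and GSK3-mediated degradation of p100 in multiple myeloma.
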