Features (pLannotate 1.2.2; 13 found; start..end, strand, type, name):
     16..36      -  CDS            FLAG (fragment): FLAG® epitope tag, followed by an enterokinase cleavage site
     68..484     -  CDS            gag (truncated): truncated Moloney murine leukemia virus (MMLV) gag gene lacking the start codon
    551..825     -  misc_feature   MESV Ψ (fragment): packaging signal of murine embryonic stem cell virus
    949..1418    -  LTR            LTR: long terminal repeat from Moloney murine leukemia virus
   1449..1553    +  promoter       AmpR promoter: bla
   1554..2414    +  CDS            AmpR: β-lactamase; bla; confers resistance to ampicillin, carbenicillin, and related antibiotics
   2574..3162    +  rep_origin     ori: high-copy-number ColE1/pMB1/pBR322/pUC origin of replication
   3345..3397    +  CDS            lacI (fragment): lac repressor; lacI; The lac repressor binds to the lac operator to inhibit transcription in E. coli. This inhibition can be relieved by adding lactose or isopropyl-β-D-thiogalactopyranoside (IPTG).
   3463..3932    -  LTR            LTR: long terminal repeat from Moloney murine leukemia virus
   3933..4054    -  LTR            3' LTR (ΔU3) (fragment): self-inactivating 3' long terminal repeat (LTR) from Moloney murine leukemia virus
   4153..4752    -  CDS            PuroR: puromycin N-acetyltransferase; pac from Streptomyces alboniger; confers resistance to puromycin
   4762..5091    -  promoter       SV40 promoter: SV40 enhancer and early promoter
   5129..7828    -  CDS            NFKB2: NFKB2_HUMAN - Also known as LYT10. Experimental evidence at protein level: Swiss-Prot protein existence level 1. NF-kappa-B is a pleiotropic transcription factor present in almost all cell types and is the endpoint of a series of signal transduction events that are initiated by a vast array of stimuli related to many biological processes such as inflammation, immunity, differentiation, cell growth, tumorigenesis and apoptosis. NF-kappa-B is a homo- or heterodimeric complex formed by the Rel-like domain- containing proteins RELA/p65, RELB, NFKB1/p105, NFKB1/p50, REL and NFKB2/p52. The dimers bi
>Addgene plasmid #236468 | pBABE FLAG HA p100 | addgene full sequence | sequence record 473711 | Addgene NGS Result
GTATCCTCCATCGAGCTTGTCATCGTCGTCCTTGTAGTCCATGGTTCATCGAGCGGAGGATCCGGCCGGC
GCCTAGAGAAGGAGTGAGGGCTGGATAAAGGGAGGATCGAGGCGGGGTCGAACGAGGAGGTTCAAGGGGG
AGAGACGGGGCGGATGGAGGAAGAGGAGGCGGAGGCTTAGGGTGTACAAAGGGCTTGACCCAGGGAGGGG
GGTCAAAAGCCAAGGCTTCCCAGGTCACGATGTAGGGGACCTGGTCTGGGTGTCCATGCGGGCCAGGTGA
AAAGACCTTGATCTTAACCTGGGTGATGAGGTCTCGGTTAAAGGTGCCGTCTCGCGGCCATCCGACGTTA
AAGGTTGGCCATTCTGCAGAGCAGAAGGTAACCCAACGTCTCTTCTTGACATCTACCGACTGGTTGTGAG
CGATCCGCTCGACATCTTTCCAGTGACCTAAGGTCAAACTTAAGGGAGTGGTAACAGTCTGGCCCTAATT
TTCAGACAAATACAGAAACACAGTCAGACAGAGACAACACAGAACGATGCTGCAGCGCTGCAGCAGACAA
GACGCGCGGCTTCGGTTCCAAACCGAAAGCAAAAATTCAGACGGAGGCGGGAACTGTTTTAGGTTCTCGT
CTCCTACCAGAACCACATATCCTGACGGGGTCGGATTCCACATCGACTCCCTTCCTCAGGTCGGGCCACA
AAAACGGCCCCCAAAGTCCCTGGGACGTCTCCCAGGGTTGCGGCCGGGTGTTCAGAACTCGTCAGTTCCA
CCACGGGTCCGCCAGATACAGAGCTAGTTAGCTAACTAGTACCGACGCAGGCGCATAAAATCAGTCATAG
ACACTAGACAATCGGACAGACACAGATAAGTTGCTGGCCAGCTTGCCTCCCGGTGGTGGGTCGGTGGTCC
CTGGGCAGGGGTCTCCCGATCCCGGACGAGCCCCCAAATGAAAGACCCCCGCTGACGGGTAGTCAATCAC
TCAGAGGAGACCCTCCCAAGGAACAGCGAGACCACAAGTCGGATGCAACTGCAAGAGGGTTTATTGGATA
CACGGGTACCCGGGCGACTCAGTCAATCGGAGGACTGGCGCCCCGAGTGAGGGGTTGTGGGCTCTTTTAT
TGAGCTCGGGGAGCAGAAGCGCGCGAACAGAAGCGAGAAGCGAACTGATTGGTTAGTTCAAATAAGGCAC
AGGGTCATTTCAGGTCCTTGGGGCACCCTGGAAACATCTGATGGTTCTCTAGAAACTGCTGAGGGCTGGA
CCGCATCTGGGGACCATCTGTTCTTGGCCCTGAGCCGGGGCAGGAACTGCTTACCACAGATATCCTGTTT
GGCCCATATTCAGCTGTTCCATCTGTTCTTGGCCCTGAGCCGGGGCAGGAACTGCTTACCACAGATATCC
TGTTTGGCCCATATTCAGGCTGCAGGTGGCACTTTTCGGGGAAATGTGCGCGGAACCCCTATTTGTTTAT
TTTTCTAAATACATTCAAATATGTATCCGCTCATGAGACAATAACCCTGATAAATGCTTCAATAATATTG
AAAAAGGAAGAGTATGAGTATTCAACATTTCCGTGTCGCCCTTATTCCCTTTTTTGCGGCATTTTGCCTT
CCTGTTTTTGCTCACCCAGAAACGCTGGTGAAAGTAAAAGATGCTGAAGATCAGTTGGGTGCACGAGTGG
GTTACATCGAACTGGATCTCAACAGCGGTAAGATCCTTGAGAGTTTTCGCCCCGAAGAACGTTTTCCAAT
GATGAGCACTTTTAAAGTTCTGCTATGTGGCGCGGTATTATCCCGTATTGACGCCGGGCAAGAGCAACTC
GGTCGCCGCATACACTATTCTCAGAATGACTTGGTTGAGTACTCACCAGTCACAGAAAAGCATCTTACGG
ATGGCATGACAGTAAGAGAATTATGCAGTGCTGCCATAACCATGAGTGATAACACTGCGGCCAACTTACT
TCTGACAACGATCGGAGGACCGAAGGAGCTAACCGCTTTTTTGCACAACATGGGGGATCATGTAACTCGC
CTTGATCGTTGGGAACCGGAGCTGAATGAAGCCATACCAAACGACGAGCGTGACACCACGATGCCTGTAG
CAATGGCAACAACGTTGCGCAAACTATTAACTGGCGAACTACTTACTCTAGCTTCCCGGCAACAATTAAT
AGACTGGATGGAGGCGGATAAAGTTGCAGGACCACTTCTGCGCTCGGCCCTTCCGGCTGGCTGGTTTATT
GCTGATAAATCTGGAGCCGGTGAGCGTGGGTCTCGCGGTATCATTGCAGCACTGGGGCCAGATGGTAAGC
CCTCCCGTATCGTAGTTATCTACACGACGGGGAGTCAGGCAACTATGGATGAACGAAATAGACAGATCGC
TGAGATAGGTGCCTCACTGATTAAGCATTGGTAACTGTCAGACCAAGTTTACTCATATATACTTTAGATT
GATTTGCGGCCGCAAAAGGATCTAGGTGAAGATCCTTTTTGATAATCTCATGACCAAAATCCCTTAACGT
GAGTTTTCGTTCCACTGAGCGTCAGACCCCGTAGAAAAGATCAAAGGATCTTCTTGAGATCCTTTTTTTC
TGCGCGTAATCTGCTGCTTGCAAACAAAAAAACCACCGCTACCAGCGGTGGTTTGTTTGCCGGATCAAGA
GCTACCAACTCTTTTTCCGAAGGTAACTGGCTTCAGCAGAGCGCAGATACCAAATACTGTTCTTCTAGTG
TAGCCGTAGTTAGGCCACCACTTCAAGAACTCTGTAGCACCGCCTACATACCTCGCTCTGCTAATCCTGT
TACCAGTGGCTGCTGCCAGTGGCGATAAGTCGTGTCTTACCGGGTTGGACTCAAGACGATAGTTACCGGA
TAAGGCGCAGCGGTCGGGCTGAACGGGGGGTTCGTGCACACAGCCCAGCTTGGAGCGAACGACCTACACC
GAACTGAGATACCTACAGCGTGAGCTATGAGAAAGCGCCACGCTTCCCGAAGGGAGAAAGGCGGACAGGT
ATCCGGTAAGCGGCAGGGTCGGAACAGGAGAGCGCACGAGGGAGCTTCCAGGGGGAAACGCCTGGTATCT
TTATAGTCCTGTCGGGTTTCGCCACCTCTGACTTGAGCGTCGATTTTTGTGATGCTCGTCAGGGGGGCGG
AGCCTATGGAAAAACGCCAGCAACGCGGCCTTTTTACGGTTCCTGGCCTTTTGCTGGCCTTTTGCTCACA
TGTTCTTTCCTGCGTTATCCCCTGATTCTGTGGATAACCGTATTACCGCCTTTGAGTGAGCTGATACCGC
TCGCCGCAGCCGAACGACCGAGCGCAGCGAGTCAGTGAGCGAGGAAGCGGAAGAGCGCCCAATACGCAAA
CCGCCTCTCCCCGCGCGTTGGCCGATTCATTAATGCAACTATGGCCATTTAATGTAAATACTTAAGAAAA
AAAACCAAATTAATTTTGATACATGCTGCATGTGAAAGACCCCCGCTGACGGGTAGTCAATCACTCAGAG
GAGACCCTCCCAAGGAACAGCGAGACCACAAGTCGGATGCAACTGCAAGAGGGTTTATTGGATACACGGG
TACCCGGGCGACTCAGTCAATCGGAGGACTGGCGCCCCGAGTGAGGGGTTGTGGGCTCTTTTATTGAGCT
CGGGGAGCAGAAGCGCGCGAACAGAAGCGAGAAGCGAACTGATTGGTTAGTTCAAATAAGGCACAGGGTC
ATTTCAGGTCCTTGGGGCACCCTGGAAACATCTGATGGTTCTCTAGAAACTGCTGAGGGCTGGACCGCAT
CTGGGGACCATCTGTTCTTGGCCCTGAGCCGGGGCAGGAACTGCTTACCACAGATATCCTGTTTGGCCCA
TATTCAGCTGTTCCATCTGTTCTTGGCCCTGAGCCGGGGCAGGAACTGCTTACCACAGATATCCTGTTTG
GCCCATATTCAGCTGTTCCATCTGTTCCTGACCTTGATCTGAACTTCTCTATTCTCAGTTATGTATTTTT
CCATGCCTTGCAAAATGGCGTTACTTAAGCTAGCTTGCCAAACCTACAGGTGGGGTCTTTCATTCCCCCC
TTTTTCTGGAGACTAAATAAAATCTTTTATTTTATCGATGCATGGGGTCGTGCGCTCCTTTCGGTCGGGC
GCTGCGGGTCGTGGGGCGGGCGTCAGGCACCGGGCTTGCGGGTCATGCACCAGGTGCGCGGTCCTTCGGG
CACCTCGACGTCGGCGGTGACGGTGAAGCCGAGCCGCTCGTAGAAGGGGAGGTTGCGGGGCGCGGAGGTC
TCCAGGAAGGCGGGCACCCCGGCGCGCTCGGCCGCCTCCACTCCGGGGAGCACGACGGCGCTGCCCAGAC
CCTTGCCCTGGTGGTCGGGCGAGACGCCGACGGTGGCCAGGAACCACGCGGGCTCCTTGGGCCGGTGCGG
CGCCAGGAGGCCTTCCATCTGTTGCTGCGCGGCCAGCCGGGAACCGCTCAACTCGGCCATGCGCGGGCCG
ATCTCGGCGAACACCGCCCCCGCTTCGACGCTCTCCGGCGTGGTCCAGACCGCCACCGCGGCGCCGTCGT
CCGCGACCCACACCTTGCCGATGTCGAGCCCGACGCGCGTGAGGAAGAGTTCTTGCAGCTCGGTGACCCG
CTCGATGTGGCGGTCCGGATCGACGGTGTGGCGCGTGGCGGGGTAGTCGGCGAACGCGGCGGCGAGGGTG
CGTACGGCCCTGGGGACGTCGTCGCGGGTGGCGAGGCGCACCGTGGGCTTGTACTCGGTCATGGTAAGCT
TTTTGCAAAAGCCTAGGCCTCCAAAAAAGCCTCCTCACTACTTCTGGAATAGCTCAGAGGCCGAGGCGGC
CTCGGCCTCTGCATAAATAAAAAAAATTAGTCAGCCATGGGGCGGAGAATGGGCGGAACTGGGCGGAGTT
AGGGGCGGGATGGGCGGAGTTAGGGGCGGGACTATGGTTGCTGACTAATTGAGATGCATGCTTTGCATAC
TTCTGCCTGCTGGGGAGCCTGGGGACTTTCCACACCTGGTTGCTGACTAATTGAGATGCATGCTTTGCAT
ACTTCTGCCTGCTGGGGAGCCTGGGGACTTTCCACACCCTAACTGACACACATTCCACAGGGTCGACCAC
TGTGCTGGCGAATTCTCAGTGCACCTGAGGCTGGGGGTGCCCGTGGCAGAGCCCTCCTGGTGGCTCAGGG
GGTGGGCCCAGCTTCTCTGCCTCCTGCTCCACTGACTGGCTCCCGTACGCACTGTCTTCCTTCACCTCTG
CTGTGCTGGGCAGCTTGTCTCGGGTTTCTGGACCCCTCAGCAGCCTCACTCCCTCCTCTAGGCCCATGTC
AGACAGGGCCTCCAGTAGACCTGCCAGGTCCCCGCCAGCCAGCTCGTAGCTGCGCAGGAGGCTGCCACTG
GGTGAGGTTGTCTGTCGGTACGTGTCTACCAGGCTGCGCAGCCCCAGACGCTCTGCCAGCTCTGCCCAGC
TGCCCTGGGCTTCTGGCCCGTCTAGCAGCTGCTCCAGGTTCTGCAGAGCTGTATCACCAAGTGACAGTCC
CGGCCCTGCTGGGCTGGGCGGGGTCAGGGGTGGCTCCATGGTGTTCTGAGCAGCATTTAGCAGCAAGGTC
TTCACCTTGGTGCTGCAAGTGAGGTCAAGAGGCGTGTGGCCCCGGAAGCTGCTTCGGGTGTCCTTCTCAG
GCCCTTCAGAGTCCGAGTCGCTATCAGAGGTAGGGGGTGAAGGCAGTGGGCACAGGGGCTCCTCGTTTTC
AGCATGGATGTCAGCACCAGCCTTCAGAAGGAGGTGGGTGAGGGTCGGGTACCCCAGTCCAGCTGCCAGG
TGCAGGGGTGTGTTTCCCGCAAAGGTGCGAGCGTTCACGTTGGCCCGGAGCTTGGTGACCAGATGGGTGA
CCAACCCCAGCTCCTCCATCTCTGTGGCTAGATGCAAGGCTGTTCGTCCCCCCTGCCGCTCTGTGGCCTC
CACTTCAGCCCCACTGTCCACCAGCAGATCCAGGCACTCAGGGCTTCGGGCTCGGACCGCCAGGTGTACT
GGATACAGTCCCTCAAAGTCAGGCATATGCAACAGCTGGGGCACAGCAGGAGCTCCACTCTGAAGCAGTG
CACGCAGCAGCTCAGGAGCACCAGCGCCTGCCCGCAGCGCCAGATGCATGGCTGAGTCTCCATGCCGATC
CAGCAGAGCTGGGTCTGCACCTACCCGCAGCAGAAAGCTCACCACACTCGTCTGCCCCGTGATCACCGCC
AGGTGCAGGGGCGTCTGGTGCAGGTGGTTGGTGAGGTTGACAACGCCGAGGTCCTGGGCGTGGTGGATGA
CATAGACTATCTGCTCAATGACACTGGTCTGCCCGTGGATGATGGCTAGGTGCAGTGGTGTGTCTCCGTT
CTCGTCCTGCGCCGTCAGCAGGTGGCGCTGTCCCGCCAGCAGCGCGCGCGCGTCCGCGGTGACGCCGTAG
TCGAGTAGGGCTCGGGCGCTGCGCTGCGCCAGGCCGAACAGGCGCGCGTTGTACTCTCGAGCTCGCTGCA
GCATCTCCGGGGCCTGCGGCTCGCACTGGGGGGTCCTGGAGGGGGCGCTCGGCTCCGCGGCTTCCTCCCC
GGAGTCCCTGCTGGGCACCGTGGCGGCCATCTGCGCCCCGCCCCCGCCTCCCGGGTAGCAGCCCATGGGG
CCCGCGCCGGACTGGTAGGGGCTGTAGGCCAGGGAGGAGGGGAAGAAACCGAGGCTGCCACCTCCTCCAG
CTCCTCCGTAGCCCCCGGCTGCACCCCCAGAGCCTCCACCCATGTGGGAGCCACCCCCGAAGGGCTGGGA
GAAGGTGGGCAAGGCCTTCCTCCGCTTCCGCTGCACCTCTTCCTTGTCTTCCACCAGAGGGTAATAGGTG
AACTGTTTGGAATCAGACACGTCCCCTCCTCGCTTGCGTTTCAGTTGCAGAAACACTGTTACAGGCCGCT
CAATCTTCATCTTGTGATAGGGGGGTGTCCGGAACACAATGGCATACTGTTTATGCACATCTGTGGGAGA
GAAGTCCCCAAAGGCCTGCCATCCATTCTCATCATCCTCATAGAACCGAACCTCAATGTCATCTTTCTGC
ACCTTGTCACAAAGCAGATAAACTTCATCTCCACCCCGCACAGAGCCTGCTGTCTTGTCCATTCGAGAAA
TCTTCAGGTTTGATGCCCCCGGAGATTTGCTGTCATGGATGGGCTGGGAGATGACTGGCTTCAGGGGCAG
GGAGAAGGAGCCATCACTGGCTCTAAGGAAGGCAGAGAAGCGCAGCCGCACTATACTCAGATCCATCACC
TTCTTCAGTTCTTTGGCCTCTTGCTCCAGCTCCCGCTGCTCGGCCTCCGTAAGGCCCTGGGGCCTAGAGC
GGAGCCGCTGCCTCTGAAGTTTTTGTATCATAGTCCCCATCATGTTCTTCTTAGTCACATGCAGGACACC
CAGGTTGTTAAATTGGGCAGTCATGTCCTTGGGCCCCACAGAAACGGCGCAGATCCCCAGCTCCGAGCAT
TGCTTGCCCACCAGACTGTGGGCATGAGCACGAGGTGGGTCACTGTGTGTTACCAGGTCCACCTCGATCT
TGGCTGGTCCCTCGTAGTTACAGATCTTGACGGTGGGATAGGTCTTTCGGCCCTTCTCACTGGAGGCACC
GGGCAGTCCTCCATGGGAGGGGCCTTCACAGCCATATCGAAATCGGAAGCCTCTCTGCTTAGGCTGTTCC
ACGATCACCAGGTAGGGGCCATCAGCTGTTTCTGGGGCTGGCTCCTTGGGTTCCACAATGGAGGAGTTCA
ATTTGAAATCATCATATTCAATAATACCATCCAGACCTGGGTTGTAGCAACTCTCCATGGATCTTCCTTC
GGCGTAGTCGGGCACGTCGTAGGG
